Addgene plasmid #175504: PB-hEF1a-MG
Purpose: (Empty Backbone) All-in-one piggyBac transposon destination vector for hEF1a constitutive expression of Mega Gate cloned elements
Depositing lab: George Church. Depositing organization: Harvard Medical School. Publication: An integrated pipeline for mammalian genetic screening. Kramme C, Plesa AM, Wang HH, Wolf B, Smela MP, Guo X, Kohman RE, Chatterjee P, Church GM. Cell Rep Methods. 2021 Sep 27;1(6):100082. doi: 10.1016/j.crmeth.2021.100082. eCollection 2021 Oct 25. PubMed 35474898.
Backbone
  Vector backbone: pUC57
  Backbone size (bp): 5883
  Vector type: Mammalian Expression, Synthetic Biology
  Promoter: hEF1a
Growth in bacteria
  Bacterial resistance: Ampicillin, 100 μg/mL
  Growth temperature: 37°C
  Growth strain: DH5alpha
  Copy number: High Copy
Gene/Insert
  Cloning method: Gateway Cloning
  Sequencing primers: 5′ M13 FWD; 3′ M13 REV
Terms and licenses: Academic/Nonprofit Terms; Industry Terms: Not Available to Industry
How to cite: PB-hEF1a-MG was a gift from George Church (Addgene plasmid # 175504 ; http://n2t.net/addgene:175504 ; RRID:Addgene_175504)
