[The description below was written by a language model from this plasmid's Addgene catalogue record and pLannotate feature annotations shown in this document.]
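Description:
PB-hEF1a-MG is an empty destination vector built on a pUC57 backbone (5,883 bp in total) for constitutive mammalian expression of elements introduced by Mega Gate cloning, a Gateway-type recombination method. It is propagated in E. coli as a high-copy plasmid through the ColE1/pUC origin and selected with ampicillin via the β-lactamase gene and its promoter. Remnants of the cloning backbone are also annotated, including lacZα, lacI, rop and bom fragments and a lac promoter/operator with CAP binding site.

The expression cassette begins with the human EF-1α core promoter followed by portions of EF-1α intron A, which together provide strong constitutive Pol II transcription in mammalian cells. A very short match to the TRE3GV promoter lies just downstream, but it is only a fragment. Next come attR1 and attR2, the sites at which an LR-type recombination exchanges the intervening segment for an entry-clone insert. They are only about 120 bp apart, and no ccdB or chloramphenicol resistance cassette is annotated between them, which fits the plasmid being grown in DH5alpha. What occupies that gap is not stated. A short HA-tag fragment follows attR2, and an SV40 polyadenylation signal is annotated downstream, though on the opposite strand. The catalogue describes the plasmid as an all-in-one piggyBac transposon vector, implying transposase-mediated genomic integration of the cassette, but the feature table does not annotate piggyBac terminal repeats or any mammalian selection marker, and several stretches of the sequence are unannotated. The associated work concerns a pipeline for mammalian genetic screening.
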