Features (pLannotate 1.2.2; 18 found; start..end, strand, type, name):
    137..236     +  misc_feature   bom (fragment): basis of mobility region from pBR322
    242..399     -  CDS            lacZα (fragment): LacZα fragment of β-galactosidase; lacZ fragment
   1442..1653    +  promoter       EF-1α core promoter: core promoter for human elongation factor EF-1α
   1654..1767    +  intron         EF-1α intron A (fragment): intron upstream of the start codon of human EF-1α
   2393..2596    +  intron         EF-1α intron A: truncated intron upstream of the start codon of human EF-1α
   2605..2639    +  promoter       TRE3GV promoter (fragment): 3rd-generation Tet-responsive promoter that can be activated by binding of Tet-On® 3G, optimized for retroviral and lentiviral vectors
   2677..2801    +  protein_bind   attR1: mutant version of attR; recombination site for the Gateway® LR reaction LR Clonase™
   2922..3046    -  protein_bind   attR2: mutant version of attR; recombination site for the Gateway® LR reaction LR Clonase™
   3048..3076    +  CDS            3xHA (fragment): three tandem HA epitope tags
   3196..3330    -  polyA_signal   SV40 poly(A) signal: SV40 polyadenylation signal
   3686..3702    -  protein_bind   lac operator: The lac repressor binds to the lac operator to inhibit transcription in E. coli. This inhibition can be relieved by adding lactose or isopropyl-β-D-thiogalactopyranoside (IPTG). lac repressor encoded by lacI
   3710..3740    -  promoter       lac promoter: promoter for the E. coli lac operon
   3755..3776    -  protein_bind   CAP binding site: CAP binding activates transcription in the presence of cAMP. E. coli catabolite activator protein
   3789..3881    -  CDS            lacI (fragment): lac repressor; lacI; The lac repressor binds to the lac operator to inhibit transcription in E. coli. This inhibition can be relieved by adding lactose or isopropyl-β-D-thiogalactopyranoside (IPTG).
   4064..4652    -  rep_origin     ori: high-copy-number ColE1/pMB1/pBR322/pUC origin of replication
   4823..5683    -  CDS            AmpR: β-lactamase; bla; confers resistance to ampicillin, carbenicillin, and related antibiotics
   5684..5788    -  promoter       AmpR promoter: bla
   5883..35      +  CDS            rop (fragment) (across the origin): Rop protein, which maintains plasmids at low copy number; rop
>Addgene plasmid #175504 | PB-hEF1a-MG | addgene full sequence | sequence record 345862 | Addgene NGS Result
TCGCGCGTTTCGGTGATGACGGTGAAAACCTCTGACACATGCAGCTCCCGGAGACGGTCACAGCTTGTCT
GTAAGCGGATGCCGGGAGCAGACAAGCCCGTCAGGGCGCGTCAGCGGGTGTTGGCGGGTGTCGGGGCTGG
CTTAACTATGCGGCATCAGAGCAGATTGTACTGAGAGTGCACCATATGCGGTGTGAAATACCGCACAGAT
GCGTAAGGAGAAAATACCGCATCAGGCGCCATTCGCCATTCAGGCTGCGCAACTGTTGGGAAGGGCGATC
GGTGCGGGCCTCTTCGCTATTACGCCAGCTGGCGAAAGGGGGATGTGCTGCAAGGCGATTAAGTTGGGTA
ACGCCAGGGTTTTCCCAGTCACGACGTTGTAAAACGACGGCCAGTGAATTCAAGCTTTATTATTTAACCC
TAGAAAGATAATCATATTGTGACGTACGTTAAAGATAATCATGCGTAAAATTGACGCATGTGTTTTATCG
GTCTGTATATCGAGGTTTATTTATTAATTTGAATAGATATTAAGTTTTATTATATTTACACTTACATACT
AATAATAAATTCAACAAACAATTTATTTATGTTTATTTATTTATTAAAAAAAAACAAAAACTCAAAATTT
CTTCTATAAAGTAACAAAACTTTTAAACATTCTCTCTTTTACAAAAATAAACTTATTTTGTACTTTAAAA
ACAGTCATGTTGTAATCGATAATAAGTAATTAGCTTAACCTATACATAATAGAAACAAATTATACTTATT
AGTCAGTCAGAAACAACTTTGGCACATATCAATATTATGCTCTCGTTAATTAACTCGAGGGATCCGGCGC
GCCTGTCATTCTAAATCTCTCTTTCAGCCTAAAGCTTTTTCCCCGTATCCCCCCAGGTGTCTGCAGGCTC
AAAGAGCAGCGAGAAGCGTTCAGAGGAAAGCGATCCCGTGCCACCTTCCCCGTGCCCGGGCTGTCCCCGC
ACGCTGCCGGCTCGGGGATGCGGGGGGAGCGCCGGACCGGAGCGGAGCCCCGGGCGGCTCGCTGCTGCCC
CCTAGCGGGGGAGGGACGTAATTACATCCCTGGGGGCTTTGGGAGGGGGCTGTCCCCGTGAGCTCCCAGG
CGCGCCTGTCATTCTAAATCTCTCTTTCAGCCTAAAGCTTTTTCCCCGTATCCCCCCAGGTGTCTGCAGG
CTCAAAGAGCAGCGAGAAGCGTTCAGAGGAAAGCGATCCCGTGCCACCTTCCCCGTGCCCGGGCTGTCCC
CGCACGCTGCCGGCTCGGGGATGCGGGGGGAGCGCCGGACCGGAGCGGAGCCCCGGGCGGCTCGCTGCTG
CCCCCTAGCGGGGGAGGGACGTAATTACATCCCTGGGGGCTTTGGGGGGGGGCTGTCCCCGTGAGCTCCC
AGGCGCGCCGCTAGCTTCGTGAGGCTCCGGTGCCCGTCAGTGGGCAGAGCGCACATCGCCCACAGTCCCC
GAGAAGTTGGGGGGAGGGGTCGGCAATTGAACCGGTGCCTAGAGAAGGTGGCGCGGGGTAAACTGGGAAA
GTGATGTCGTGTACTGGCTCCGCCTTTTTCCCGAGGGTGGGGGAGAACCGTATATAAGTGCAGTAGTCGC
CGTGAACGTTCTTTTTCGCAACGGGTTTGCCGCCAGAACACAGGTAAGTGCCGTGTGTGGTTCCCGCGGG
CCTGGCCTCTTTACGGGTTATGGCCCTTGCGTGCCTTGAATTACTTCCACGCCCCTGGCTGCAGTACGTG
ATTCTTGATCCCGAGCTTCGGGTTGGAAGTGGGTGGGAGAGTTCGAGGCCTTGCGCTTAAGGAGCCCCTT
CGCCTCGTGCTTGAGTTGAGGCCTGGCTTGGGCGCTGGGGCCGCCGCGTGCGAATCTGGTGGCACCTTCG
CGCCTGTCTCGCTGCTTTCGATAAGTCTCTAGCCATTTAAAATTTTTGATGACCTGCTGCGACGCTTTTT
TTCTGGCAAGATAGTCTTGTAAATGCGGGCCAAGATCTGCACACTGGTATTTCGGTTTTTGGGGCCGCGG
GCGGCGACGGGGCCCGTGCGTCCCAGCGCACATGTTCGGCGAGGCGGGGCCTGCGAGCGCGGCCACCGAG
AATCGGACGGGGGTAGTCTCAAGCTGGCCGGCCTGCTCTGGTGCCTGGCCTCGCGCCGCCGTGTATCGCC
CCGCCCTGGGCGGCAAGGCTGGCCCGGTCGGCACCAGTTGCGTGAGCGGAAAGATGGCCGCTTCCCGGCC
CTGCTGCAGGGAGCTCAAAATGGAGGACGCGGCGCTCGGGAGAGCGGGCGGGTGAGTCACCCACACAAAG
GAAAAGGGCCTTTCCGTCCTCAGCCGTCGCTTCATGTGACTCCACGGAGTACCGGGCGCCGTCCAGGCAC
CTCGATTAGTTCTCGAGCTTTTGGAGTACGTCGTCTTTAGGTTGGGGGGAGGGGTTTTATGCGATGGAGT
TTCCCCACACTGAGTGGGTGGAGACTGAAGTTAGGCCAGCTTGGCACTTGATGTAATTCTCCTTGGAATT
TGCCCTTTTTGAGTTTGGATCTTGGTTCATTCTCAAGCCTCAGACAGTGGTTCAAAGTTTTTTTCTTCCA
TTTCAGGTGTCGTGAGAGCTCGTTTAGTGAACCGTCAGATCGCCTGGAGACGCCATCCACGCTGTTTTGA
CCTCCATAGAAGACACACAAGTTTGTACAAAAAAGCTGAACGAGAAACGTAAAATGATATAAATATCAAT
ATATTAAATTAGATTTTGCATAAAAAACAGACTACATAATACTGTAAAACACAACATATCCAGTCACTAT
GGCGACAGAAGAAGTATAGGGATAACAGGGTAATTGTTGTAAGCGCGCTATGATGGAGGCTATGCCACTA
GAATCTGCGTTCGCTACCTTAGGACCGTTATAGTTAGAAGGAAAGCTCCATCATAGTGACTGGATATGTT
GTGTTTTACAGTATTATGTAGTCTGTTTTTTATGCAAAATCTAATTTAATATATTGATATTTATATCATT
TTACGTTTCTCGTTCAGCTTTCTTGTACAAAGTGGTATACCCATACGATGTTCCAGATTACGCTTAGTAA
TGAGAAATACTCAGAAGATGTCACTCACCATAGAGAGACCATTAATGGGTCTCCTAGGCCACTGAGCAAG
AACTATGAATGAGATCTTTAGACATATTGCGGCCGCTTTCTCCGCGATCCAGACATGATAAGATACATTG
ATGAGTTTGGACAAACCAAAACTAGAATGCAGTGAAAAAAATGCCTTATTTGTGAAATTTGTGATGCTAT
TGCCTTATTTGTAACCATTATAAGCTGCAATAAACAAGTTATCTATAACAAGAAAATATATATATAATAA
GTTATCACGTAAGTAGAACATGAAATAACAATATAATTATCGTATGAGTTAAATCTTAAAAGTCACGTAA
AAGATAATCATGCGTCATTTTGACTCACGCGGTCGTTATAGTTCAAAATCAGTGACACTTACCGCATTGA
CAAGCACGCCTCACGGGAGCTCCAAGCGGCGACTGAGATGTCCTAAATGCACAGCGACGGATTCGCGCTA
TTTAGAAAGAGAGAGCAATATTTCAAGAATGCATGCGTCAATTTTACGCAGACTATCTTTCTAGGGTTAA
AAAAAGCTTGGCGTAATCATGGTCATAGCTGTTTCCTGTGTGAAATTGTTATCCGCTCACAATTCCACAC
AACATACGAGCCGGAAGCATAAAGTGTAAAGCCTGGGGTGCCTAATGAGTGAGCTAACTCACATTAATTG
CGTTGCGCTCACTGCCCGCTTTCCAGTCGGGAAACCTGTCGTGCCAGCTGCATTAATGAATCGGCCAACG
CGCGGGGAGAGGCGGTTTGCGTATTGGGCGCACTTCCGCTTCCTCGCTCACTGACTCGCTGCGCTCGGTC
GTTCGGCTGCGGCGAGCGGTATCAGCTCACTCAAAGGCGGTAATACGGTTATCCACAGAATCAGGGGATA
ACGCAGGAAAGAACATGTGAGCAAAAGGCCAGCAAAAGGCCAGGAACCGTAAAAAGGCCGCGTTGCTGGC
GTTTTTCCATAGGCTCCGCCCCCCTGACGAGCATCACAAAAATCGACGCTCAAGTCAGAGGTGGCGAAAC
CCGACAGGACTATAAAGATACCAGGCGTTTCCCCCTGGAAGCTCCCTCGTGCGCTCTCCTGTTCCGACCC
TGCCGCTTACCGGATACCTGTCCGCCTTTCTCCCTTCGGGAAGCGTGGCGCTTTCTCATAGCTCACGCTG
TAGGTATCTCAGTTCGGTGTAGGTCGTTCGCTCCAAGCTGGGCTGTGTGCACGAACCCCCCGTTCAGCCC
GACCGCTGCGCCTTATCCGGTAACTATCGTCTTGAGTCCAACCCGGTAAGACACGACTTATCGCCACTGG
CAGCAGCCACTGGTAACAGGATTAGCAGAGCGAGGTATGTAGGCGGTGCTACAGAGTTCTTGAAGTGGTG
GCCTAACTACGGCTACACTAGAAGAACAGTATTTGGTATCTGCGCTCTGCTGAAGCCAGTTACCTTCGGA
AAAAGAGTTGGTAGCTCTTGATCCGGCAAACAAACCACCGCTGGTAGCGGTGGTTTTTTTGTTTGCAAGC
AGCAGATTACGCGCAGAAAAAAAGGATCTCAAGAAGATCCTTTGATCTTTTCTACGGGGTCTGACGCTCA
GTGGAACGAAAACTCACGTTAAGGGATTTTGGTCATGAGATTATCAAAAAGGATCTTCACCTAGATCCTT
TTAAATTAAAAATGAAGTTTTAAATCAATCTAAAGTATATATGAGTAAACTTGGTCTGACAGTTACCAAT
GCTTAATCAGTGAGGCACCTATCTCAGCGATCTGTCTATTTCGTTCATCCATAGTTGCCTGACTCCCCGT
CGTGTAGATAACTACGATACGGGAGGGCTTACCATCTGGCCCCAGTGCTGCAATGATACCGCGTGACCCA
CGCTCACCGGCTCCAGATTTATCAGCAATAAACCAGCCAGCCGGAAGGGCCGAGCGCAGAAGTGGTCCTG
CAACTTTATCCGCCTCCATCCAGTCTATTAATTGTTGCCGGGAAGCTAGAGTAAGTAGTTCGCCAGTTAA
TAGTTTGCGCAACGTTGTTGCCATTGCTACAGGCATCGTGGTGTCACGCTCGTCGTTTGGTATGGCTTCA
TTCAGCTCCGGTTCCCAACGATCAAGGCGAGTTACATGATCCCCCATGTTGTGCAAAAAAGCGGTTAGCT
CCTTCGGTCCTCCGATCGTTGTCAGAAGTAAGTTGGCCGCAGTGTTATCACTCATGGTTATGGCAGCACT
GCATAATTCTCTTACTGTCATGCCATCCGTAAGATGCTTTTCTGTGACTGGTGAGTACTCAACCAAGTCA
TTCTGAGAATAGTGTATGCGGCGACCGAGTTGCTCTTGCCCGGCGTCAATACGGGATAATACCGCGCCAC
ATAGCAGAACTTTAAAAGTGCTCATCATTGGAAAACGTTCTTCGGGGCGAAAACTCTCAAGGATCTTACC
GCTGTTGAGATCCAGTTCGATGTAACCCACTCGTGCACCCAACTGATCTTCAGCATCTTTTACTTTCACC
AGCGTTTCTGGGTGAGCAAAAACAGGAAGGCAAAATGCCGCAAAAAAGGGAATAAGGGCGACACGGAAAT
GTTGAATACTCATACTCTTCCTTTTTCAATATTATTGAAGCATTTATCAGGGTTATTGTCTCATGAGCGG
ATACATATTTGAATGTATTTAGAAAAATAAACAAATAGGGGTTCCGCGCACATTTCCCCGAAAAGTGCCA
CCTGACGTCTAAGAAACCATTATTATCATGACATTAACCTATAAAAATAGGCGTATCACGAGGCCCTTTC
GTC
